>Addgene plasmid #190849 | pSilencer2.1-U6-T1-U6-bc339 | addgene full sequence | sequence record 379246 | Addgene NGS Result
GACGAAAGGGCCTCGTGATACGCCTATTTTTATAGGTTAATGTCATGATAATAATGGTTTCTTAGACGTC
AGGTGGCACTTTTCGGGGAAATGTGCGCGGAACCCCTATTTGTTTATTTTTCTAAATACATTCAAATATG
TATCCGCTCATGAGACAATAACCCTGATAAATGCTTCAATAATATTCCAGCAGGCAGAAGTATGCAAAGC
ATGCATCTCAATTAGTTAGCAACCAGGTGTGGAAAGTCCCCAGGCTCCCCAGCAGGCAGAAGTATGCAAA
GCATGCATCTCAATTAGTCAGCAACCATAGTCCCGCCCCTAACTCCGCCCATCCCGCCCCTAACTCCGCC
CAGTTCCGCCCATTCTCCGCCCCATGGCTGACTAATTTTTTTTATTTATGCAGAGGCCGAGGCCGCCTCT
GCCTCTGAGCTATTCCAGAAGTAGTGGGGAGGCTTTTTTGGAGGCCTAGGCTTTTGCAAAAAGCTCCCGG
GAGCTTGTATATCCATTTTCGGATCTGATCAGCACGTGATGAAAAAGCCTGAACTCACCGCGACGTCTGT
CGAGAAGTTTCTGATCGAAAAGTTCGACAGCGTCTCCGACCTGATGCAGCTCTCGGAGGGCGAAGAATCT
CGTGCTTTCAGCTTCGATGTAGGAGGGCGTGGATATGTCCTGCGGGTAAATAGCTGCGCCGATGGTTTCT
ACAAAGATCGTTATGTTTATCGGCACTTTGCATCGGCCGCGCTCCCGATTCCGGAAGTGCTTGACATTGG
GGAATTCAGCGAGAGCCTGACCTATTGCATCTCCCGCCGTGCACAGGGTGTCACGTTGCAAGACCTGCCT
GAAACCGAACTGCCCGCTGTTCTGCAGCCGGTCGCGGAGGCCATGGATGCGATCGCTGCGGCCGATCTTA
GCCAGACGAGCGGGTTCGGCCCATTCGGACCGCAAGGAATCGGTCAATACACTACATGGCGTGATTTCAT
ATGCGCGATTGCTGATCCCCATGTGTATCACTGGCAAACTGTGATGGACGACACCGTCAGTGCGTCCGTC
GCGCAGGCTCTCGATGAGCTGATGCTTTGGGCCGAGGACTGCCCCGAAGTCCGGCACCTCGTGCACGCGG
ATTTCGGCTCCAACAATGTCCTGACGGACAATGGCCGCATAACAGCGGTCATTGACTGGAGCGAGGCGAT
GTTCGGGGATTCCCAATACGAGGTCGCCAACATCTTCTTCTGGAGGCCGTGGTTGGCTTGTATGGAGCAG
CAGACGCGCTACTTCGAGCGGAGGCATCCGGAGCTTGCAGGATCGCCGCGGCTCCGGGCGTATATGCTCC
GCATTGGTCTTGACCAACTCTATCAGAGCTTGGTTGACGGCAATTTCGATGATGCAGCTTGGGCGCAGGG
TCGATGCGACGCAATCGTCCGATCCGGAGCCGGGACTGTCGGGCGTACACAAATCGCCCGCAGAAGCGCG
GCCGTCTGGACCGATGGCTGTGTAGAAGTACTCGCCGATAGTGGAAACCGACGCCCCAGCACTCGTCCGA
GGGCAAAGGAATAGCACGTGCTACGAGATTTCGATTCCACCGCCGCCTTCTATGAAAGGTTGGGCTTCGG
AATCGTTTTCCGGGACGCCGGCTGGATGATCCTCCAGCGCGGGGATCTCATGCTGGAGTTCTTCGCCCAC
CCCAACTTGTTTATTGCAGCTTATAATGGTTACAAATAAAGCAATAGCATCACAAATTTCACAAATAAAG
CATTTTTTTCACTGCATTCTAGTTGTGGTTTGTCCAAACTCATCAATGTATCTTATCATGTCTGTATACC
GTCGACCTCTAGCTAGAGCTTGGCGTAATCATGGTCATAGCTGTTTCCTGTGTGAAATTGTTATCCGCTC
ACAATTCCACACAACATACGAGCCGGAAGCATAAAGGTAAGCCTGAATATTGAAAAAGGAAGAGTATGAG
TATTCAACATTTCCGTGTCGCCCTTATTCCCTTTTTTGCGGCATTTTGCCTTCCTGTTTTTGCTCACCCA
GAAACGCTGGTGAAAGTAAAAGATGCTGAAGATCAGTTGGGTGCACGAGTGGGTTACATCGAACTGGATC
TCAACAGCGGTAAGATCCTTGAGAGTTTTCGCCCCGAAGAACGTTTTCCAATGATGAGCACTTTTAAAGT
TCTGCTATGTGGCGCGGTATTATCCCGTATTGACGCCGGGCAAGAGCAACTCGGTCGCCGCATACACTAT
TCTCAGAATGACTTGGTTGAGTACTCACCAGTCACAGAAAAGCATCTTACGGATGGCATGACAGTAAGAG
AATTATGCAGTGCTGCCATAACCATGAGTGATAACACTGCGGCCAACTTACTTCTGACAACGATCGGAGG
ACCGAAGGAGCTAACCGCTTTTTTGCACAACATGGGGGATCATGTAACTCGCCTTGATCGTTGGGAACCG
GAGCTGAATGAAGCCATACCAAACGACGAGCGTGACACCACGATGCCTGTAGCAATGGCAACAACGTTGC
GCAAACTATTAACTGGCGAACTACTTACTCTAGCTTCCCGGCAACAATTAATAGACTGGATGGAGGCGGA
TAAAGTTGCAGGACCACTTCTGCGCTCGGCCCTTCCGGCTGGCTGGTTTATTGCTGATAAATCTGGAGCC
GGTGAGCGTGGGTCTCGCGGTATCATTGCAGCACTGGGGCCAGATGGTAAGCCCTCCCGTATCGTAGTTA
TCTACACGACGGGGAGTCAGGCAACTATGGATGAACGAAATAGACAGATCGCTGAGATAGGTGCCTCACT
GATTAAGCATTGGTAACTGTCAGACCAAGTTTACTCATATATACTTTAGATTGATTTAAAACTTCATTTT
TAATTTAAAAGGATCTAGGTGAAGATCCTTTTTGATAATCTCATGACCAAAATCCCTTAACGTGAGTTTT
CGTTCCACTGAGCGTCAGACCCCGTAGAAAAGATCAAAGGATCTTCTTGAGATCCTTTTTTTCTGCGCGT
AATCTGCTGCTTGCAAACAAAAAAACCACCGCTACCAGCGGTGGTTTTTTTGCCGGATCAAGAGCTACCA
ACTCTTTTTCCGAAGGTAACTGGCTTCAGCAGAGCGCAGATACCAAATACTGTTCTTCTAGTGTAGCCGT
AGTTAGGCCACCACTTCAAGAACTCTGTAGCACCGCCTACATACCTCGCTCTGCTAATCCTGTTACCAGT
GGCTGCTGCCAGTGGCGATAAGTCGTGTCTTACCGGGTTGGACTCAAGACGATAGTTACCGGATAAGGCG
CAGCGGTCGGGCTGAACGGGGGGTTCGTGCACACAGCCCAGCTTGGAGCGAACGACCTACACCGAACTGA
GATACCTACAGCGTGAGCTATGAGAAAGCGCCACGCTTCCCGAAGGGAGAAAGGCGGACAGGTATCCGGT
AAGCGGCAGGGTCGGAACAGGAGAGCGCACGAGGGAGCTTCCAGGGGGAAACGCCTGGTATCTTTATAGT
CCTGTCGGGTTTCGCCACCTCTGACTTGAGCGTCGATTTTTGTGATGCTCGTCAGGGGGGCGGAGCCTAT
GGAAAAACGCCAGCAACGCGGCCTTTTTACGGTTCCTGGCCTTTTGCTGGCCTTTTGCTCACATGTTCTT
TCCTGCGTTATCCCCTGATTCTGTGGATAACCGTATTACCGCCTTTGAGTGAGCTGATACCGCTCGCCGC
AGCCGAACGACCGAGCGCAGCGAGTCAGTGAGCGAGGAAGCGGAAGAGCGCCCAATACGCAAACCGCCTC
TCCCCGCGCGTTGGCCGATTCATTAATGCAGCTGGCACGACAGGTTTCCCGACTGGAAAGCGGGCAGTGA
GCGCAACGCAATTAATGTGAGTTAGCTCACTCATTAGGCACCCCAGGCTTTACACTTTATGCTTCCGGCT
CGTATGTTGTGTGGAATTGTGAGCGGATAACAATTTCACACAGGAAACAGCTATGACATGATTACGAATT
GCAACGATTTAGGTGACACTATAGAAGAGAAGGAATTAATACGACTCACTATAGGGAGAGAGAGAGAATT
ACCCTCACTAAAGGGAGGAGAAGCATGAATTCCCCAGTGGAAAGACGCGCAGGCAAAACGCACCACGTGA
CGGAGCGTGACCGCGCGCCGAGCGCGCGCCAAGGTCGGGCAGGAAGAGGGCCTATTTCCCATGATTCCTT
CATATTTGCATATACGATACAAGGCTGTTAGAGAGATAATTAGAATTAATTTGACTGTAAACACAAAGAT
ATTAGTACAAAATACGTGACGTAGAAAGTAATAATTTCTTGGGTAGTTTGCAGTTTTAAAATTATGTTTT
AAAATGGACTATCATATGCTTACCGTAACTTGAAAGTATTTCGATTTCTTGGGTTTATATATCTTGTGGA
AAGGACGAAACACCGGGAGAATCACTTACGGATCCTCGTTAAGTGGCTCTCAGTCGCCCGTAACTCCGAT
GCCGATGCAGCGGCGACAACTGCACCCAAGGCTCGGAAGCTTTTTTTTGGAAAAGCTTGGCACTGGCCGT
CGTTTTACAACGTCGTGACTGGGAAAACCCTGGCGTTACCCAACTTAATCGCCTTGCAGCACATCCCCCT
TTCCAAGGTCGGGCAGGAAGAGGGCCTATTTCCCATGATTCCTTCATATTTGCATATACGATACAAGGCT
GTTAGAGAGATAATTAGAATTAATTTGACTGTAAACACAAAGATATTAGTACAAAATACGTGACGTAGAA
AGTAATAATTTCTTGGGTAGTTTGCAGTTTTAAAATTATGTTTTAAAATGGACTATCATATGCTTACCGT
AACTTGAAAGTATTTCGATTTCTTGGGTTTATATATCTTGTGGAAAGGACGCGGGATCGGAAAAAAGCTT
CTGGGCGGCGATGAGATGACGTGTGCGGTGGTCGAGAGGTACCTTGGGTGAGGGAAGGGAAGGGAGGTTG
ACCACTGCGTGACTGCCCAGAAGCTTTTTTTGCCAGCTGGCGTAATAGCGAAGAGGCCCGCACCGATCGC
CCTTCCCAACAGTTGCGCAGCCTGAATGGCGAATGGCGCCTGATGCGGTATTTTCTCCTTACGCATCTGT
GCGGTATTTCACACCGCATATGGTGCACTCTCAGTACAATCTGCTCTGATGCCGCATAGTTAAGCCAGCC
CCGACACCCGCCAACACCCGCTGACGCGCCCTGACGGGCTTGTCTGCTCCCGGCATCCGCTTACAGACAA
GCTGTGACCGTCTCCGGGAGCTGCATGTGTCAGAGGTTTTCACCGTCATCACCGAAACGCGCGA
Features (pLannotate 1.2.2; 22 found; start..end, strand, type, name):
     96..186     +  promoter       AmpR promoter (fragment): bla
    187..480     +  promoter       SV40 promoter (fragment): SV40 enhancer and early promoter
    529..1554    +  CDS            HygR: aminoglycoside phosphotransferase from E. coli; aph(4)-Ia; confers resistance to hygromycin
   1564..1689    +  CDS            ble (fragment): BLE_KLEPN - Experimental evidence at protein level: Swiss-Prot protein existence level 1. Binding protein with a strong affinity to the bleomycin family of antibiotics. Binds to CL990; an antimitotic-antibiotic compound. From Klebsiella pneumoniae.
   1684..1805    +  polyA_signal   SV40 poly(A) signal: SV40 polyadenylation signal
   1878..1894    -  protein_bind   lac operator: The lac repressor binds to the lac operator to inhibit transcription in E. coli. This inhibition can be relieved by adding lactose or isopropyl-β-D-thiogalactopyranoside (IPTG). lac repressor encoded by lacI
   1902..1926    -  promoter       lac promoter (fragment): promoter for the E. coli lac operon
   1936..1955    +  promoter       AmpR promoter (fragment): bla
   1956..2816    +  CDS            AmpR: β-lactamase; bla; confers resistance to ampicillin, carbenicillin, and related antibiotics
   2987..3575    +  rep_origin     ori: high-copy-number ColE1/pMB1/pBR322/pUC origin of replication
   3758..3850    +  CDS            lacI (fragment): lac repressor; lacI; The lac repressor binds to the lac operator to inhibit transcription in E. coli. This inhibition can be relieved by adding lactose or isopropyl-β-D-thiogalactopyranoside (IPTG).
   3863..3884    +  protein_bind   CAP binding site: CAP binding activates transcription in the presence of cAMP. E. coli catabolite activator protein
   3899..3929    +  promoter       lac promoter: promoter for the E. coli lac operon
   3937..3953    +  protein_bind   lac operator: The lac repressor binds to the lac operator to inhibit transcription in E. coli. This inhibition can be relieved by adding lactose or isopropyl-β-D-thiogalactopyranoside (IPTG). lac repressor encoded by lacI
   3997..4015    +  promoter       SP6 promoter: promoter for bacteriophage SP6 RNA polymerase
   4027..4045    +  promoter       T7 promoter: promoter for bacteriophage T7 RNA polymerase
   4176..4416    +  promoter       U6 promoter: RNA polymerase III promoter for human U6 snRNA
   4541..4623    +  CDS            lacZα (fragment): LacZα fragment of β-galactosidase; lacZ fragment
   4640..4880    +  promoter       U6 promoter: RNA polymerase III promoter for human U6 snRNA
   5002..5073    +  CDS            lacZα (fragment): LacZα fragment of β-galactosidase; lacZ fragment
   5079..5178    -  misc_feature   bom (fragment): basis of mobility region from pBR322
   5280..1       -  CDS            rop (fragment) (across the origin): Rop protein, which maintains plasmids at low copy number; rop
