[The description below was written by a language model from this plasmid's Addgene catalogue record and pLannotate feature annotations shown in this document.]
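Description:
pSilencer2.1-U6-T1-U6-bc339 is a mammalian expression plasmid of about 5.3 kb, built on the pSilencer2.1-U6 hygro backbone, that produces two small synthetic RNA aptamers from separate RNA polymerase III transcription units. The feature table shows two copies of the human U6 snRNA promoter in the same orientation, roughly 460 bp apart. According to the record, one drives T1, a 98 bp aptamer that binds the nucleocytoplasmic form of O-GlcNAc transferase (ncOGT). The other drives bc339, a 107 bp aptamer that binds β-catenin. The aptamer sequences are not annotated as features, but the unannotated intervals just downstream of each U6 promoter are where they would be expected to lie. Both inserts were introduced by Gibson assembly. U6 promoters suit this purpose because they give high-level transcription of short, non-coding RNAs with defined ends.

The plasmid is propagated in E. coli through a high-copy ColE1/pUC-type origin and selected with ampicillin via the β-lactamase gene. For transfected mammalian cells, a hygromycin resistance gene sits between an SV40 enhancer/early promoter and an SV40 polyadenylation signal, so stable expressors can be selected. The remaining annotations are backbone remnants with no evident role in the payload: lac promoter/operator elements, fragments of lacZα, lacI, ble, rop and bom, and SP6 and T7 phage promoters upstream of the first U6 cassette.

Because the two aptamers are expressed as separate transcripts, the construct delivers both RNAs to cells unlinked. It comes from work on dual-specificity aptamers used to manipulate O-GlcNAcylation of specific target proteins such as β-catenin. The record does not state the plasmid's exact experimental role in that work.
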