Addgene plasmid #190849: pSilencer2.1-U6-T1-U6-bc339
Purpose: For mammalian expression of T1 and bc339, the RNA aptamers of ncOGT and β-catenin, respectively. Expression of each aptamer is driven by a U6 promoter.
Depositing lab: Gerald Hart. Depositing organization: University of Georgia. Publication: Dual-specificity RNA aptamers enable manipulation of target-specific O-GlcNAcylation and unveil functions of O-GlcNAc on beta-catenin. Zhu Y, Hart GW. Cell. 2022 Dec 30:S0092-8674(22)01529-X. doi: 10.1016/j.cell.2022.12.016. PubMed 36626902.
Backbone
  Vector backbone: pSilencer2.1-U6 hygro
  Total vector size (bp): 5313
  Vector type: Mammalian Expression, Synthetic Biology, Affinity Reagent/ Antibody
  Selectable markers: Hygromycin
Growth in bacteria
  Bacterial resistance: Ampicillin, 100 μg/mL
  Growth temperature: 37°C
  Growth strain: DH5alpha
  Copy number: High Copy
Gene/Insert 1
  Gene/Insert name: T1 (an RNA aptamer of O-GlcNAc Transferase)
  Species: Synthetic
  Insert size (bp): 98
  Promoter: U6
  Cloning method: Gibson Cloning
  Sequencing primers: 5′ T7, LKO.1 5'; 3′ 2.0Rev
Gene/Insert 2
  Gene/Insert name: bc339 (an RNA aptamer of β-catenin)
  Species: Synthetic
  Insert size (bp): 107
  Promoter: U6
  Cloning method: Gibson Cloning
  Sequencing primers: 5′ LKO.1 5'
Terms and licenses: Academic/Nonprofit Terms; Industry Terms
How to cite: pSilencer2.1-U6-T1-U6-bc339 was a gift from Gerald Hart (Addgene plasmid # 190849 ; http://n2t.net/addgene:190849 ; RRID:Addgene_190849)
